>Addgene plasmid #57749 | Dendra2-Vinculin-N-21 | depositor partial sequence | sequence record 88903 | insert sequence
GACGTCAGATCCGCTAGCACCGCCACCATGCCAGTGTTTCATACGCGCACGATCGAGAGCATCCTGGAGC
CGGTGGCACAGCAGATCTCCCACCTGGTGATAATGCACGAGGAGGGCGAGGTGGACGGCAAAGCCATTCC
TGACCTCACCGCGCCCGTGGCCGCCGTGCAGGCGGCCGTCAGCAACCTCGTCCGGGTTGGAAAAGAGACT
GTTCAAACCACTGAGGATCAGATTTTGAAGAGAGATATGCCACCAGCATTTATTAAGGTTGAGAATGCTT
GCACCAAGCTTGTCCAGGCAGCTCAGATGCTTCAGTCAGACCCTTACTCAGTGCCTGCTCGAGATTATCT
AATTGATGGGTCAAGGGGCATCCTCTCTGGAACATCAGACCTGCTCCTTACCTTCGATGAGGCTGAGGTC
CGTAAAATTATTAGAGTTTGCAAAGGAATTTTGGAATATCTTACAGTGGCAGAGGTGGTGGAGACTATGG
AAGATTTGGTCACTTACACAAAGAATCTTGGGCCAGGAATGACTAAGATGGCCAAGATGATTGACGAGAG
ACAGCAGGAGCTCACTCACCAGGAGCACCGAGTGATGTTGGTGAACTCGATGAACACCGTGAAAGAGTTG
CTGCCAGTTCTCATTTCAGCTATGAAGATTTTTGTAACAACTAAAAACTCAAAAAACCAAGGCATAGAGG
AAGCTTTAAAAAATCGCAATTTTACTCTAGAAAAAATGAGTGCTGAAATTAATGAGATAATTCGTGTGTT
ACAACTCACCTCTTGGGATGAAGATGCCTGGGCCAGCAAGGACACTGAAGCCATGAAGAGAGCATTGGCC
TCCATAGACTCCAAACTGAACCAGGCCAAAGGTTGGCTCCGTGACCCTAGTGCCTCCCCAGGGGATGCTG
GTGAGCAGGCCATCAGACAGATCTTAGATGAAGCTGGAAAAGTTGGTGAACTCTGTGCAGGCAAAGAACG
CAGGGAGATTCTGGGAACTTGCAAAATGCTAGGGCAGATGACTGATCAAGTGGCTGACCTCCGTGCCAGA
GGACAAGGATCCTCACCGGTGGCCATGCAGAAAGCTCAGCAGGTATCTCAGGGTCTGGATGTGCTCACAG
CAAAAGTGGAAAATGCAGCTCGCAAGCTGGAAGCCATGACCAACTCAAAGCAGAGCATTGCAAAGAAGAT
CGATGCTGCTCAGAACTGGCTTGCAGATCCAAATGGTGGACCGGAAGGAGAAGAGCAGATTCGAGGTGCT
TTGGCTGAAGCTCGGAAAATAGCAGAATTATGTGATGATCCTAAAGAAAGAGATGACATTCTACGTTCCC
TTGGGGAAATATCTGCTCTGACTTCTAAATTAGCAGATCTACGAAGACAGGGGAAAGGAGATTCTCCAGA
GGCTCGAGCCTTGGCCAAACAGGTGGCCACGGCCCTGCAGAACCTGCAGACCAAAACCAACCGGGCTGTG
GCCAACAGCAGACCGGCCAAAGCAGCTGTACACCTTGAGGGCAAGATTGAGCAAGCACAGCGGTGGATTG
ATAATCCCACAGTGGATGACCGTGGAGTCGGTCAGGCTGCCATCCGGGGGCTTGTGGCCGAAGGGCATCG
TCTGGCTAATGTTATGATGGGGCCTTATCGGCAAGATCTTCTCGCCAAGTGTGACCGAGTGGACCAGCTG
ACAGCCCAGCTGGCTGACCTGGCTGCCAGAGGGGAAGGGGAGAGTCCTCAGGCACGAGCACTTGCATCTC
AGCTCCAAGACTCCTTAAAGGATCTAAAAGCTCGGATGCAGGAGGCCATGACTCAGGAAGTGTCAGATGT
TTTCAGCGATACCACAACTCCCATCAAGCTGTTGGCAGTGGCAGCCACGGCGCCTCCTGATGCGCCTAAC
AGGGAAGAGGTATTTGATGAGAGGGCAGCTAACTTTGAAAACCATTCAGGAAAGCTTGGTGCTACGGCCG
AGAAGGCGGCTGCGGTTGGTACTGCTAATAAATCAACAGTGGAAGGCATTCAGGCCTCAGTGAAGACGGC
CCGAGAACTCACACCCCAGGTGGTCTCGGCTGCTCGTATCTTACTTAGGAACCCTGGAAATCAAGCTGCT
TATGAACATTTTGAGACCATGAAGAACCAGTGGATCGATAATGTTGAAAAAATGACAGGGCTGGTGGACG
AAGCCATTGATACCAAATCTCTGTTGGATGCTTCAGAAGAAGCAATTAAAAAAGACCTGGACAAGTGCAA
GGTAGCTATGGCCAACATTCAGCCTCAGATGCTGGTTGCTGGGGCAACCAGTATTGCTCGTCGGGCCAAC
CGGATCCTGCTGGTGGCTAAGAGGGAGGTGGAAAATTCCGAGGATCCCAAGTTCCGTGAGGCTGTGAAAG
CTGCCTCTGATGAATTGAGCAAAACCATCTCCCCGATGGTGATGGATGCAAAAGCTGTGGCTGGAAACAT
TTCCGACCCTGGACTGCAAAAGAGCTTCCTGGACTCAGGATATCGGATCCTGGGAGCTGTGGCCAAGGTC
AGAGAAGCCTTCCAACCTCAGGAGCCTGACTTCCCGCCGCCTCCACCAGACCTTGAACAACTCCGACTAA
CAGATGAGCTTGCTCCTCCCAAACCACCTCTGCCTGAAGGTGAGGTCCCTCCACCTAGGCCTCCACCACC
AGAGGAAAAGGATGAAGAGTTCCCTGAGCAGAAGGCCGGGGAGGTGATTAACCAGCCAATGATGATGGCT
GCCAGACAGCTCCATGATGAAGCTCGCAAATGGTCCAGCAAGGGCAATGACATCATTGCAGCAGCCAAGC
GCATGGCTCTGCTGATGGCTGAGATGTCTCGGCTGGTAAGAGGGGGCAGTGGTACCAAGCGGGCACTCAT
TCAGTGTGCCAAGGACATCGCCAAGGCCTCAGATGAGGTGACTCGGTTGGCCAAGGAGGTTGCCAAGCAG
TGCACAGATAAACGGATTAGAACCAACCTCTTACAGGTATGTGAGCGAATCCCAACCATAAGCACCCAGC
TCAAAATCCTGTCCACAGTGAAGGCCACCATGCTGGGCCGGACCAACATCAGTGATGAGGAGTCTGAGCA
GGCCACAGAGATGCTGGTTCACAATGCCCAGAACCTCATGCAGTCTGTGAAGGAGACTGTGCGGGAAGCT
GAAGCTGCTTCAATCAAAATTCGAACAGATGCTGGATTTACACTGCGCTGGGTTAGAAAGACTCCCTGGT
ACCAGTCCGGTGGCAGCGGAATTCTGCAGTCGACGGTACCGCGGGCCCGGGATCCACCGGTCGCCACCAT
GAACACCCCGGGAATTAACCTGATCAAGGAGGACATGCGCGTGAAGGTGCACATGGAGGGCAACGTGAAC
GGCCACGCCTTCGTGATCGAGGGCGAGGGCAAGGGCAAGCCCTACGAGGGCACCCAGACCGCCAACCTGA
CCGTGAAGGAGGGCGCCCCCCTGCCCTTCAGCTACGACATCCTGACCACCGCCGTGCACTACGGCAACCG
GGTGTTCACCAAGTACCCCGAGGACATCCCCGACTACTTCAAGCAGAGCTTCCCCGAGGGCTACAGCTGG
GAGCGCACCATGACCTTCGAGGACAAGGGCATCTGCACCATCCGCAGCGACATCAGCCTGGAGGGCGACT
GCTTCTTCCAGAACGTGCGCTTCAAGGGCACCAACTTCCCCCCCAACGGCCCCGTGATGCAGAAGAAGAC
CCTGAAGTGGGAGCCCAGCACCGAGAAGCTGCACGTGCGCGACGGCCTGCTGGTGGGCAACATCAACATG
GCCCTGCTGCTGGAGGGCGGCGGCCACTACCTGTGCGACTTCAAGACCACCTACAAGGCCAAGAAGGTGG
TGCAGCTGCCCGACGCCCACTTCGTGGACCACCGCATCGAGATCCTGGGCAACGACAGCGACTACAACAA
GGTGAAGCTGTACGAGCACGCCGTGGCCCGCTACAGCCCCCTGCCCAGCCAGGTGTGGTAAGCGGCCGCG
ACTCTAGATCATAATCAGCCATACCACATTT
