>Addgene plasmid #57749 | Dendra2-Vinculin-N-21 | addgene partial sequence | sequence record 139819 | Mombaerts-mRFPup 5'-GTGGCCGTTCACGGAGCCCTCCATG-3'
TTAATTCCCGGGGTGTTCATGGTGGCGACCGGTGGATCCCGGGCCCGCGGTACCGTCGACTGCAGAATTC
CGCTGCCACCGGACTGGTACCAGGGAGTCTTTCTAACCCAGCGCAGTGTAAATCCAGCATCTGTTCGAAT
TTTGATTGAAGCAGCTTCAGCTTCCCGCACAGTCTCCTTCACAGACTGCATGAGGTTCTGGGCATTGTGA
ACCAGCATCTCTGTGGCCTGCTCAGACTCCTCATCACTGATGTTGGTCCGGCCCAGCATGGTGGCCTTCA
CTGTGGACAGGATTTTGAGCTGGGTGCTTATGGTTGGGATTCGCTCACATACCTGTAAGAGGTTGGTTCT
AATCCGTTTATCTGTGCACTGCTTGGCAACCTCCTTGGCCAACCGAGTCACCTCATCTGAGGCCTTGGCG
ATGTCCTTGGCACACTGAATGAGTGCCCGCTTGGTACCACTGCCCCCTCTTACCAGCCGAGACATCTCAG
CCATCAGCAGAGCCATGCGCTTGGCTGCTGCAATGATGTCATTGCCCTTGCTGGACCATTTGCGAGCTTC
ATCATGGAGCTGTCTGGCAGCCATCATCATTGGCTGGTTAATCACCTCCCCGGCCTTCTGCTCAGGGAAC
TCTTCATCCTTTTCCTCTGGTGGTGGAGGCCTAGGTGGAGGGACCTCACCTTCAGGCAGAGGTGGTTTGG
GAGGAGCAAGCTCATCTGTTAGTCGGAGTTGTTCAAGGTCTGGTGGAGGCGGCGGGAAGTCAGGCTCCTG
AGGTTGGAAGGCTTCTCTGACCTTGGCCACAGCTCCCAGGATCCGATATCCTGAGTCCAGGAAGCTCTT
