[The description below was written by a language model from this plasmid's Addgene catalogue record.]
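Description:
Dendra2-Vinculin-N-21 is a mammalian expression plasmid built on the Dendra2-N1 backbone (about 4.75 kb without insert), an N1-style fusion vector in which a gene of interest is placed upstream of the fluorescent protein coding sequence. It is maintained in bacteria as a high-copy plasmid under kanamycin selection, and it carries a neomycin resistance marker so that transfected mammalian cells can be selected with G418. No feature table accompanies the record, so the origins of replication and the exact arrangement of the resistance cassette are not stated; the use of an SV40 polyA reverse sequencing primer suggests that an SV40 polyadenylation signal follows the fusion.

The insert is human vinculin (VCL, corresponding to the reference transcript given as the insert name), expressed from the CMV promoter with Dendra2 fused to its C terminus. The "N-21" in the name probably denotes the N-type fusion orientation and a linker length between the two proteins, but the record does not explain it. Vinculin is a cytoskeletal adaptor protein that concentrates at focal adhesions, and the stated purpose of the construct is to label these structures. Dendra2 is a green-to-red photoconvertible fluorescent protein, which accounts for the paired spectral values listed: excitation/emission of 490/507 nm before conversion and 553/573 nm after. This switching behaviour makes the fusion suitable for tracking subpopulations of vinculin and for single-molecule localization imaging. The associated publication concerns interferometric super-resolution microscopy of three-dimensional cellular ultrastructure.
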