Addgene plasmid #57749: Dendra2-Vinculin-N-21
Purpose: Localization: Focal Adhesions, Excitation: 490 / 553, Emission: 507 / 573
Depositing lab: Michael Davidson. Depositing organization: Florida State University, Tallahassee. Publication: Interferometric fluorescent super-resolution microscopy resolves 3D cellular ultrastructure. Shtengel G, Galbraith JA, Galbraith CG, Lippincott-Schwartz J, Gillette JM, Manley S, Sougrat R, Waterman CM, Kanchanawong P, Davidson MW, Fetter RD, Hess HF. Proc Natl Acad Sci U S A. 2009 Mar 3;106(9):3125-30. doi: 10.1073/pnas.0813131106. Epub 2009 Feb 6. PubMed 19202073.
Backbone
  Vector backbone: Dendra2-N1
  Backbone size w/o insert (bp): 4750
  Vector type: Mammalian Expression
  Selectable markers: Neomycin (select with G418)
Growth in bacteria
  Bacterial resistance: Kanamycin, 50 μg/mL
  Growth temperature: 37°C
  Growth strain: DH5alpha
  Copy number: High Copy
Gene/Insert
  Gene/Insert name: NM_003373.3 (alt name: NM_003373.3)
  Species: H. sapiens (human)
  Entrez Gene: VCL (a.k.a. CMD1W, CMH15, HEL114, MV, MVCL, VINC)
  Promoter: CMV
  Tag / fusion protein: Dendra2 (C terminal on backbone)
  Cloning method: Unknown
  Sequencing primers: 5′ CMV-F; 3′ SV40pA-R
Terms and licenses: Academic/Nonprofit Terms; Industry Terms
Depositor comments: . Excitation = 490 / 553; Emission = 507 / 573
How to cite: Dendra2-Vinculin-N-21 was a gift from Michael Davidson (Addgene plasmid # 57749 ; http://n2t.net/addgene:57749 ; RRID:Addgene_57749)
